>Addgene plasmid #37754 | pHL 233 | addgene partial sequence | sequence record 50235 | ColEterm 5'-agctgataccgctcgccgcagccgaacg-3'
TCACCGACAAACAACAGATAAAACGAAAGGNNCNGNNTTTCGACTGAGCCTTTCGTTTTATTTGATGCCT
CTAGCACGCGTACNATGGGCCCTTACTTGTACAGCTCGTCCATGCCGCCGGTTGAGTGGCGGCCCTCGGC
GCGCTCGTACTGTTCCACGATGGTGTAGTCCTCGTTGTGGGAGGTGATGTCCAGCTTGATGTTGACGTTG
TAGGCGCCGGGAAGCTGCACGGGCTTCTTGGCCTTGTAGGTGGTCTTGACCTCGGCGTCGTAGTGGCCGC
CGTCCTTCAGCTTCAGCCTCTGCTTGATCTCGCCCTTCAGGGCGCCGTCCTCGGGGTACATCCGCTCGGA
GGAGGCCTCCCAGCCCATTGTCTTCTTCTGCATTACGGGGCCGTCGGAGGGGAAGTTGGTGCCGCGCAGC
TTCACCTTGTAGATGAACTCGCCGTCCTGCAGGGAGGAGTCCTGGGTCACGGTCACCACGCCGCCGTCCT
CGAAGTTCATCACGCGCTCCCACTTGAAGCCCTCGGGGAAGGACAGCTTCAAGTAGTCGGGGATGTCGGC
GGGGTGCTTCACGTAGGCCTTGGAGCCGTACATGAACTGAGGGGACAGGATGTCCCAGGCGAAGGGCAGG
GGGCCGCCCTTGGTCACCTTCAGCTTGGCGGTCTGGGTGCCCTCGTAGGGGCGGCCCTCGCCCTCGCCCT
CGATCTCGAACTCGTGGCCGTTCACGGAGCCCTCCATGTGCACCTTGAAGCGCATGAACTCCTTGATGAT
GGCCATGTTATCCTCCTCGCCCTTGCTCACCATCGTACGTTTCTCCTCTTTAATAAGCTTAAGACCACT
