>Addgene plasmid #37754 | pHL 233 | addgene partial sequence | sequence record 50397 | GFP-F 5'-GGTCCTTCTTGAGTTTGTAAC-3'
GAGCTCTACAAATAAAAGCTAGCTTGGCTGTTTTGGCGGATGAGAGAAGATTTTCAGCCTGATACAGATT
AAATCAGAACGCAGAAGCGGTCTGATAAAACAGAATTTGCCTGGCGGCAGTAGCGCGGTGGTCCCACCTG
ACCCCATGCCGAACTCAGAAGTGAAACGCCGTAGCGCCGATGGTAGTGTGGGGTCTCCCCATGCGAGAGT
AGGGAACTGCCAGGCATCAAATAAAACGAAAGGCTCAGTCGAAAGACTGGGCCTTTCGTTTTATCTGTTG
TTTGTCGGTGAACGCTCTCCTGAGTAGGACAAATCCGCCGGGAGCGGATTTGAACGTTGCGAAGCAACGG
CCCGGAGGGTGGCGGGCAGGACGCCCGCCATAAACTGCCAGGCATCAAATTAAGCAGAAGGCCATCCTGA
CGGATGGCCTTTTTGCGTTTCTACAAACTCTTTTGTTTATTTTTCTAAATACATTCAAATATGTATCCGC
TCAGGATCCATAAATGTGAGCGGATAACATTGACATTGTGAGCGGATAACAAGATACTCCCGGGATCAGC
AGGACGCACTAAGGAGGAAAAAAAATGTCTAGATTAGATAAAAGTAAAGTGATTAACAGCGCATTAGAGC
TGCTTAATGAGGTCGGAATCGAAGGTTTAACAACCCGTAAACTCGCCCAGAAGCTAGGTGTAGAGCAGCC
TACATTGTATTGGCATGTAAAAAATAAGCGGGCTTTGCTCGACGCCTTAGCCATTGAGATGTTAGATAGG
CACCAT
