>Addgene plasmid #37754 | pHL 233 | addgene partial sequence | sequence record 51212 | mCherrySeq-R 5'-cctcctcgcccttgctcaccat-3'
CATTTAAGTTGTTTTTCTAATCCGCATATGATCAATTCAAGGCCGAATAAGAAGGCTGGCTCTGCACCTT
GGTGATCAAATAATTCGATAGCTTGTCGTAATAATGGCGGCATACTATCAGTAGTAGGTGTTTCCCTTTC
TTCTTTAGCGACTTGATGCTCTTGATCTTCCAATACGCAACCTAAAGTAAAATGCCCCACAGCGCTGAGT
GCATATAATGCATTCTCTAGTGAAAAACCTTGTTGGCATAAAAAGGCTAATTGATTTTCGAGAGTTTCAT
ACTGTTTTTCTGTAGGCCGTGTACCTAAATGTACTTTTGCTCCATCGCGATGACTTAGTAAAGCACATCT
AAAACTTTTAGCGTTATTACGTAAAAAATCTTGCCAGCTTTCCCCTTCTAAAGGGCAAAAGTGAGTATGG
TGCCTATCTAACATCTCAATGGCTAAGGCGTCGAGCAAAGCCCGCTTATTTTTTACATGCCAATACAATG
TAGGCTGCTCTACACCTAGCTTCTGGGCGAGTTTACGGGTTGTTAAACCTTCGATTCCGACCTCATTAAG
CAGCTCTAATGCGCTGTTAATCACTTTACTTTTATCTAATCTAGACATTTTTTTTCCTCCTTAGTGCGTC
CTGCTGATCCCGGGAGTATCTTGTTATCCGCTCACAATGTCAATGTTATCCGCTCACATTTATGGATCCT
GAGCGGATACATATTTGAATGTATTTAGAAAAATAAACAAAAGAGTTTGTAGAAACGCAAAAAG
