[The description below was written by a language model from this plasmid's Addgene catalogue record.]
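Description:
pHL 233 is a synthetic-biology plasmid for use in E. coli, built on a minimal backbone of about 2 kb that combines a ColE-type origin of replication taken from the pZ modular vector system with an ampicillin resistance marker. It is maintained at high copy number, selected with ampicillin, and has a recorded total size of about 5.3 kb. No feature table accompanies the record, so the exact arrangement of terminators, ribosome binding sites and other small elements is not documented here.

The plasmid carries two expression cassettes that together form a self-contained transcription-factor regulatory circuit. The first, roughly 1.8 kb and cloned between AatII and BamHI, places an E. coli ompC sequence fused at its C terminus to GFP under a ptet promoter, which is a TetR-repressible promoter. The second, roughly 1.5 kb and cloned between BamHI (destroyed in cloning) and ApaI, uses a pLac promoter to drive TetR fused at its C terminus to mCherry. The "st7" in the insert name is not explained in the record. In this layout, the amount of repressor is set through the lac promoter and can be read out as red fluorescence, while the output of the repressed target is read out as green fluorescence, so regulator and target levels can be measured together.

The associated publication directly compares signaling by small RNAs and by transcription factors, and this construct appears to represent the transcription-factor arm of that comparison. The record does not state why ompC was chosen as the target, though it is known to be regulated by small RNAs in E. coli.
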