Addgene plasmid #37754: pHL 233
Depositing lab: Han Lim. Depositing organization: University of California, Berkeley. Publication: Direct comparison of small RNA and transcription factor signaling. Hussein R, Lim HN. Nucleic Acids Res. 2012 May 22. 10.1093/nar/gks439 PubMed 22618873.
Backbone
  Vector backbone: ColE (from pZ system) + AmpR
  Backbone size w/o insert (bp): 2000
  Total vector size (bp): 5300
  Vector type: Synthetic Biology ; E. coli
Growth in bacteria
  Bacterial resistance: Ampicillin, 100 μg/mL
  Growth temperature: 37°C
  Growth strain: XL1 Blue
  Copy number: High Copy
Gene/Insert 1
  Gene/Insert name: ptet_ompC_gfp
  Species: E. coli
  Insert size (bp): 1800
  Promoter: ptet
  Tag / fusion protein: gfp (C terminal on insert)
  Cloning method: Restriction Enzyme; 5′ cloning site AatII (not destroyed); 3′ cloning site BamH1 (not destroyed)
  Sequencing primers: 5′ ctcatgagcggatacat atttgaa; 3′ cgcggatcc TGAGCGGATACATATTTGAATGTA
Gene/Insert 2
  Gene/Insert name: pLac_st7 TetR_mCherry
  Insert size (bp): 1500
  Promoter: pLac
  Tag / fusion protein: mCherry (C terminal on insert)
  Cloning method: Restriction Enzyme; 5′ cloning site BamH1 (destroyed during cloning); 3′ cloning site Apa1 (not destroyed)
  Sequencing primers: 5′ GCTGGGATTA CACATGGCAT GGAT; 3′ agctgatacc gctcgccgca gccgaacg
Resource information
  A portion of this plasmid was derived from a plasmid made by: gfp is from pTak 102 mCherry is from Tsein Lab TetR is from pjm31
Terms and licenses: Academic/Nonprofit Terms; Industry Terms: Not Available to Industry
How to cite: pHL 233 was a gift from Han Lim (Addgene plasmid # 37754 ; http://n2t.net/addgene:37754 ; RRID:Addgene_37754)
